Addgene plasmid #183287: CROP_C9_Puro_ERBB2
Purpose: All-in-One CRISPRko system with a guide RNA that targets ERBB2 gene
Depositing lab: Prashant Mali. Depositing organization: University of California, San Diego (UCSD). Publication: Integrated genome and tissue engineering enables screening of cancer vulnerabilities in physiologically relevant perfusable ex vivo cultures. Hu M, Lei XY, Larson JD, McAlonis M, Ford K, McDonald D, Mach K, Rusert JM, Wechsler-Reya RJ, Mali P. Biomaterials. 2022 Jan;280:121276. doi: 10.1016/j.biomaterials.2021.121276. Epub 2021 Dec 2. PubMed 34890975.
Backbone
  Vector backbone: CROPseq
  Vector type: Lentiviral
Growth in bacteria
  Bacterial resistance: Ampicillin, 100 μg/mL
  Growth temperature: 37°C
  Growth strain: NEB Stable
  Copy number: High Copy
Gene/Insert
  Gene/Insert name: ERBB2
  gRNA/shRNA sequence: CAGAACCTGCAAGTAATCCG
  Species: Synthetic
  Cloning method: Gibson Cloning
Terms and licenses: Academic/Nonprofit Terms; Industry Terms: Not Available to Industry
How to cite: CROP_C9_Puro_ERBB2 was a gift from Prashant Mali (Addgene plasmid # 183287 ; http://n2t.net/addgene:183287 ; RRID:Addgene_183287)
