[The description below was written by a language model from this plasmid's Addgene catalogue record and pLannotate feature annotations shown in this document.]
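Description:
CROP_C9_Puro_ERBB2 is an all-in-one lentiviral CRISPR knockout vector built on the CROPseq backbone, carrying both Streptococcus pyogenes Cas9 and a single guide RNA directed against the ERBB2 gene. It is propagated in E. coli as a high-copy plasmid through a ColE1/pUC-type origin with ampicillin selection (AmpR), and also carries an f1 origin and an SV40 origin. The 11.7 kb sequence has the layout of a third-generation transfer vector. An RSV promoter drives a truncated HIV-1 5' LTR, followed by the Ψ packaging signal with a gag fragment, the RRE for Rev-dependent export of the genomic RNA, and the cPPT/CTS. An SV40 polyadenylation signal lies downstream of the 3' LTR.

Within the provirus, an EF-1α core promoter drives the Cas9 coding sequence, followed by a puromycin N-acetyltransferase gene for selecting transduced mammalian cells. The gap between the two coding sequences is unannotated, so the record does not state how they are linked, and no nuclear localisation signals or tags are annotated. A WPRE follows to enhance transcript expression. The human U6 promoter and gRNA scaffold, with the ERBB2 spacer inserted between them by Gibson cloning, sit just upstream of the truncated 3' LTR element. This is the hallmark CROPseq arrangement, in which the guide cassette lies within the 3' LTR region. It is therefore copied to the 5' LTR on reverse transcription and is also contained in the polyadenylated Pol II transcript, which lets guide identity be read from mRNA. The construct is intended for ERBB2 knockout, and the associated publication concerns screening cancer vulnerabilities in engineered ex vivo cultures.
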