Features (pLannotate 1.2.2; 30 found; start..end, strand, type, name):
     33..51      +  promoter       T3 promoter: promoter for bacteriophage T3 RNA polymerase
     79..305     +  promoter       RSV promoter: Rous sarcoma virus enhancer/promoter
    306..486     +  LTR            5' LTR (truncated): truncated 5' long terminal repeat (LTR) from HIV-1
    533..658     +  misc_feature   HIV-1 Ψ: packaging signal of human immunodeficiency virus type 1
    642..1005    +  CDS            HIV-1 gag (fragment): gag protein from human immunodeficiency virus 1; gag
   1151..1384    +  misc_feature   RRE: The Rev response element (RRE) of HIV-1 allows for Rev-dependent mRNA export from the nucleus to the cytoplasm.
   1794..1911    +  misc_feature   cPPT/CTS: central polypurine tract and central termination sequence of HIV-1
   1977..2043    +  CDS            small t antigen (fragment): SV40 (simian virus 40) small t antigen
   2057..2074    +  CDS            small t antigen (fragment): SV40 (simian virus 40) small t antigen
   2100..2311    +  promoter       EF-1α core promoter: core promoter for human elongation factor EF-1α
   2336..6439    +  CDS            Cas9: Cas9 (Csn1) endonuclease from the Streptococcus pyogenes Type II CRISPR/Cas system generates RNA-guided double strand breaks in DNA
   6578..7177    +  CDS            PuroR (fragment): puromycin N-acetyltransferase; pac from Streptomyces; confers resistance to puromycin
   7193..7781    +  misc_feature   WPRE: woodchuck hepatitis virus posttranscriptional regulatory element
   7777..7887    +  CDS            nef (fragment): NEF_HV1LA - Experimental evidence at protein level: Swiss-Prot protein existence level 1. Extracellular Nef protein targets CD4(+) T-lymphocytes for apoptosis by interacting with CXCR4 surface receptors. From Human immunodeficiency virus type 1 group M subtype B (isolate Lai) (HIV-1).
   7907..7933    +  CDS            Rev (fragment): human immunodeficiency virus 1 (HIV-1) Rev protein; rev; enhances nuclear export of unspliced and incompletely spliced viral mRNAs
   7937..8177    +  promoter       U6 promoter: RNA polymerase III promoter for human U6 snRNA
   8207..8282    +  misc_RNA       gRNA scaffold: guide RNA scaffold for the Streptococcus pyogenes CRISPR/Cas9 system
   8335..8515    +  LTR            5' LTR (truncated): truncated 5' long terminal repeat (LTR) from HIV-1
   8593..8714    +  polyA_signal   SV40 poly(A) signal: SV40 polyadenylation signal
   8754..8889    +  rep_origin     SV40 ori: SV40 origin of replication
   8910..8928    -  promoter       T7 promoter: promoter for bacteriophage T7 RNA polymerase
   8936..9091    +  CDS            lacZα (fragment): LacZα fragment of β-galactosidase; lacZ fragment
   9096..9524    +  rep_origin     f1 ori (sequence partly withheld): f1 bacteriophage origin of replication; arrow indicates direction of (+) strand synthesis
   9577..9681    +  promoter       AmpR promoter: bla
   9682..10542   +  CDS            AmpR: β-lactamase; bla; confers resistance to ampicillin, carbenicillin, and related antibiotics
  10713..11301   +  rep_origin     ori: high-copy-number ColE1/pMB1/pBR322/pUC origin of replication
  11484..11576   +  CDS            lacI (fragment): lac repressor; lacI; The lac repressor binds to the lac operator to inhibit transcription in E. coli. This inhibition can be relieved by adding lactose or isopropyl-β-D-thiogalactopyranoside (IPTG).
  11589..11610   +  protein_bind   CAP binding site: CAP binding activates transcription in the presence of cAMP. E. coli catabolite activator protein
  11625..11655   +  promoter       lac promoter: promoter for the E. coli lac operon
  11659..11681   +  protein_bind   lac operator (fragment): The lac repressor binds to the lac operator to inhibit transcription in E. coli. This inhibition can be relieved by adding lactose or isopropyl-β-D-thiogalactopyranoside (IPTG). lac repressor encoded by lacI
>Addgene plasmid #183287 | CROP_C9_Puro_ERBB2 | addgene full sequence | sequence record 362623 | Addgene NGS Result
AACAGCTATGACCATGATTACGCCAAGCGCGCAATTAACCCTCACTAAAGGGAACAAAAGCTGGAGCTGC
AAGCTTAATGTAGTCTTATGCAATACTCTTGTAGTCTTGCAACATGGTAACGATGAGTTAGCAACATGCC
TTACAAGGAGAGAAAAAGCACCGTGCATGCCGATTGGTGGAAGTAAGGTGGTACGATCGTGCCTTATTAG
GAAGGCAACAGACGGGTCTGACATGGATTGGACGAACCACTGAATTGCCGCATTGCAGAGATATTGTATT
TAAGTGCCTAGCTCGATACATAAACGGGTCTCTCTGGTTAGACCAGATCTGAGCCTGGGAGCTCTCTGGC
TAACTAGGGAACCCACTGCTTAAGCCTCAATAAAGCTTGCCTTGAGTGCTTCAAGTAGTGTGTGCCCGTC
TGTTGTGTGACTCTGGTAACTAGAGATCCCTCAGACCCTTTTAGTCAGTGTGGAAAATCTCTAGCAGTGG
CGCCCGAACAGGGACTTGAAAGCGAAAGGGAAACCAGAGGAGCTCTCTCGACGCAGGACTCGGCTTGCTG
AAGCGCGCACGGCAAGAGGCGAGGGGCGGCGACTGGTGAGTACGCCAAAAATTTTGACTAGCGGAGGCTA
GAAGGAGAGAGATGGGTGCGAGAGCGTCAGTATTAAGCGGGGGAGAATTAGATCGCGATGGGAAAAAATT
CGGTTAAGGCCAGGGGGAAAGAAAAAATATAAATTAAAACATATAGTATGGGCAAGCAGGGAGCTAGAAC
GATTCGCAGTTAATCCTGGCCTGTTAGAAACATCAGAAGGCTGTAGACAAATACTGGGACAGCTACAACC
ATCCCTTCAGACAGGATCAGAAGAACTTAGATCATTATATAATACAGTAGCAACCCTCTATTGTGTGCAT
CAAAGGATAGAGATAAAAGACACCAAGGAAGCTTTAGACAAGATAGAGGAAGAGCAAAACAAAAGTAAGA
CCACCGCACAGCAAGCGGCCGCTGATCTTCAGACCTGGAGGAGGAGATATGAGGGACAATTGGAGAAGTG
AATTATATAAATATAAAGTAGTAAAAATTGAACCATTAGGAGTAGCACCCACCAAGGCAAAGAGAAGAGT
GGTGCAGAGAGAAAAAAGAGCAGTGGGAATAGGAGCTTTGTTCCTTGGGTTCTTGGGAGCAGCAGGAAGC
ACTATGGGCGCAGCGTCAATGACGCTGACGGTACAGGCCAGACAATTATTGTCTGGTATAGTGCAGCAGC
AGAACAATTTGCTGAGGGCTATTGAGGCGCAACAGCATCTGTTGCAACTCACAGTCTGGGGCATCAAGCA
GCTCCAGGCAAGAATCCTGGCTGTGGAAAGATACCTAAAGGATCAACAGCTCCTGGGGATTTGGGGTTGC
TCTGGAAAACTCATTTGCACCACTGCTGTGCCTTGGAATGCTAGTTGGAGTAATAAATCTCTGGAACAGA
TTTGGAATCACACGACCTGGATGGAGTGGGACAGAGAAATTAACAATTACACAAGCTTAATACACTCCTT
AATTGAAGAATCGCAAAACCAGCAAGAAAAGAATGAACAAGAATTATTGGAATTAGATAAATGGGCAAGT
TTGTGGAATTGGTTTAACATAACAAATTGGCTGTGGTATATAAAATTATTCATAATGATAGTAGGAGGCT
TGGTAGGTTTAAGAATAGTTTTTGCTGTACTTTCTATAGTGAATAGAGTTAGGCAGGGATATTCACCATT
ATCGTTTCAGAATCTTGAGACAAATGGCAGTATTCATCCACAATTTTAAAAGAAAAGGGGGGATTGGGGG
GTACAGTGCAGGGGAAAGAATAGTAGACATAATAGCAACAGACATACAAACTAAAGAATTACAAAAACAA
ATTACAAAAATTCAAAATTTTCGGGTTTATTACAGGGACAGCAGAGATCCACTTTGGCGCCGGCTCGAGG
GGGCCCGGGTGCAAAGATGGATAAAGTTTTAAACAGAGAGGAATCTTTGCAGCTAATGGACCTTCTAGGT
CTTGAAAGGAGTGGGAATTGGCTCCGTAGGTCTTGAAAGGAGTGGGAATTGGCTCCGGTGCCCGTCAGTG
GGCAGAGCGCACATCGCCCACAGTCCCCGAGAAGTTGGGGGGAGGGGTCGGCAATTGATCCGGTGCCTAG
AGAAGGTGGCGCGGGGTAAACTGGGAAAGTGATGTCGTGTACTGGCTCCGCCTTTTTCCCGAGGGTGGGG
GAGAACCGTATATAAGTGCAGTAGTCGCCGTGAACGTTCTTTTTCGCAACGGGTTTGCCGCCAGAACACA
GGACCGGTTCTAGAGCGCTGCCACCATGGACAAGAAGTACAGCATCGGCCTGGACATCGGCACCAACTCT
GTGGGCTGGGCCGTGATCACCGACGAGTACAAGGTGCCCAGCAAGAAATTCAAGGTGCTGGGCAACACCG
ACCGGCACAGCATCAAGAAGAACCTGATCGGAGCCCTGCTGTTCGACAGCGGCGAAACAGCCGAGGCCAC
CCGGCTGAAGAGAACCGCCAGAAGAAGATACACCAGACGGAAGAACCGGATCTGCTATCTGCAAGAGATC
TTCAGCAACGAGATGGCCAAGGTGGACGACAGCTTCTTCCACAGACTGGAAGAGTCCTTCCTGGTGGAAG
AGGATAAGAAGCACGAGCGGCACCCCATCTTCGGCAACATCGTGGACGAGGTGGCCTACCACGAGAAGTA
CCCCACCATCTACCACCTGAGAAAGAAACTGGTGGACAGCACCGACAAGGCCGACCTGCGGCTGATCTAT
CTGGCCCTGGCCCACATGATCAAGTTCCGGGGCCACTTCCTGATCGAGGGCGACCTGAACCCCGACAACA
GCGACGTGGACAAGCTGTTCATCCAGCTGGTGCAGACCTACAACCAGCTGTTCGAGGAAAACCCCATCAA
CGCCAGCGGCGTGGACGCCAAGGCCATCCTGTCTGCCAGACTGAGCAAGAGCAGACGGCTGGAAAATCTG
ATCGCCCAGCTGCCCGGCGAGAAGAAGAATGGCCTGTTCGGAAACCTGATTGCCCTGAGCCTGGGCCTGA
CCCCCAACTTCAAGAGCAACTTCGACCTGGCCGAGGATGCCAAACTGCAGCTGAGCAAGGACACCTACGA
CGACGACCTGGACAACCTGCTGGCCCAGATCGGCGACCAGTACGCCGACCTGTTTCTGGCCGCCAAGAAC
CTGTCCGACGCCATCCTGCTGAGCGACATCCTGAGAGTGAACACCGAGATCACCAAGGCCCCCCTGAGCG
CCTCTATGATCAAGAGATACGACGAGCACCACCAGGACCTGACCCTGCTGAAAGCTCTCGTGCGGCAGCA
GCTGCCTGAGAAGTACAAAGAGATTTTCTTCGACCAGAGCAAGAACGGCTACGCCGGCTACATTGACGGC
GGAGCCAGCCAGGAAGAGTTCTACAAGTTCATCAAGCCCATCCTGGAAAAGATGGACGGCACCGAGGAAC
TGCTCGTGAAGCTGAACAGAGAGGACCTGCTGCGGAAGCAGCGGACCTTCGACAACGGCAGCATCCCCCA
CCAGATCCACCTGGGAGAGCTGCACGCCATTCTGCGGCGGCAGGAAGATTTTTACCCATTCCTGAAGGAC
AACCGGGAAAAGATCGAGAAGATCCTGACCTTCCGCATCCCCTACTACGTGGGCCCTCTGGCCAGGGGAA
ACAGCAGATTCGCCTGGATGACCAGAAAGAGCGAGGAAACCATCACCCCCTGGAACTTCGAGGAAGTGGT
GGACAAGGGCGCTTCCGCCCAGAGCTTCATCGAGCGGATGACCAACTTCGATAAGAACCTGCCCAACGAG
AAGGTGCTGCCCAAGCACAGCCTGCTGTACGAGTACTTCACCGTGTATAACGAGCTGACCAAAGTGAAAT
ACGTGACCGAGGGAATGAGAAAGCCCGCCTTCCTGAGCGGCGAGCAGAAAAAGGCCATCGTGGACCTGCT
GTTCAAGACCAACCGGAAAGTGACCGTGAAGCAGCTGAAAGAGGACTACTTCAAGAAAATCGAGTGCTTC
GACTCCGTGGAAATCTCCGGCGTGGAAGATCGGTTCAACGCCTCCCTGGGCACATACCACGATCTGCTGA
AAATTATCAAGGACAAGGACTTCCTGGACAATGAGGAAAACGAGGACATTCTGGAAGATATCGTGCTGAC
CCTGACACTGTTTGAGGACAGAGAGATGATCGAGGAACGGCTGAAAACCTATGCCCACCTGTTCGACGAC
AAAGTGATGAAGCAGCTGAAGCGGCGGAGATACACCGGCTGGGGCAGGCTGAGCCGGAAGCTGATCAACG
GCATCCGGGACAAGCAGTCCGGCAAGACAATCCTGGATTTCCTGAAGTCCGACGGCTTCGCCAACAGAAA
CTTCATGCAGCTGATCCACGACGACAGCCTGACCTTTAAAGAGGACATCCAGAAAGCCCAGGTGTCCGGC
CAGGGCGATAGCCTGCACGAGCACATTGCCAATCTGGCCGGCAGCCCCGCCATTAAGAAGGGCATCCTGC
AGACAGTGAAGGTGGTGGACGAGCTCGTGAAAGTGATGGGCCGGCACAAGCCCGAGAACATCGTGATCGA
AATGGCCAGAGAGAACCAGACCACCCAGAAGGGACAGAAGAACAGCCGCGAGAGAATGAAGCGGATCGAA
GAGGGCATCAAAGAGCTGGGCAGCCAGATCCTGAAAGAACACCCCGTGGAAAACACCCAGCTGCAGAACG
AGAAGCTGTACCTGTACTACCTGCAGAATGGGCGGGATATGTACGTGGACCAGGAACTGGACATCAACCG
GCTGTCCGACTACGATGTGGACCATATCGTGCCTCAGAGCTTTCTGAAGGACGACTCCATCGACAACAAG
GTGCTGACCAGAAGCGACAAGAACCGGGGCAAGAGCGACAACGTGCCCTCCGAAGAGGTCGTGAAGAAGA
TGAAGAACTACTGGCGGCAGCTGCTGAACGCCAAGCTGATTACCCAGAGAAAGTTCGACAATCTGACCAA
GGCCGAGAGAGGCGGCCTGAGCGAACTGGATAAGGCCGGCTTCATCAAGAGACAGCTGGTGGAAACCCGG
CAGATCACAAAGCACGTGGCACAGATCCTGGACTCCCGGATGAACACTAAGTACGACGAGAATGACAAGC
TGATCCGGGAAGTGAAAGTGATCACCCTGAAGTCCAAGCTGGTGTCCGATTTCCGGAAGGATTTCCAGTT
TTACAAAGTGCGCGAGATCAACAACTACCACCACGCCCACGACGCCTACCTGAACGCCGTCGTGGGAACC
GCCCTGATCAAAAAGTACCCTAAGCTGGAAAGCGAGTTCGTGTACGGCGACTACAAGGTGTACGACGTGC
GGAAGATGATCGCCAAGAGCGAGCAGGAAATCGGCAAGGCTACCGCCAAGTACTTCTTCTACAGCAACAT
CATGAACTTTTTCAAGACCGAGATTACCCTGGCCAACGGCGAGATCCGGAAGCGGCCTCTGATCGAGACA
AACGGCGAAACCGGGGAGATCGTGTGGGATAAGGGCCGGGATTTTGCCACCGTGCGGAAAGTGCTGAGCA
TGCCCCAAGTGAATATCGTGAAAAAGACCGAGGTGCAGACAGGCGGCTTCAGCAAAGAGTCTATCCTGCC
CAAGAGGAACAGCGATAAGCTGATCGCCAGAAAGAAGGACTGGGACCCTAAGAAGTACGGCGGCTTCGAC
AGCCCCACCGTGGCCTATTCTGTGCTGGTGGTGGCCAAAGTGGAAAAGGGCAAGTCCAAGAAACTGAAGA
GTGTGAAAGAGCTGCTGGGGATCACCATCATGGAAAGAAGCAGCTTCGAGAAGAATCCCATCGACTTTCT
GGAAGCCAAGGGCTACAAAGAAGTGAAAAAGGACCTGATCATCAAGCTGCCTAAGTACTCCCTGTTCGAG
CTGGAAAACGGCCGGAAGAGAATGCTGGCCTCTGCCGGCGAACTGCAGAAGGGAAACGAACTGGCCCTGC
CCTCCAAATATGTGAACTTCCTGTACCTGGCCAGCCACTATGAGAAGCTGAAGGGCTCCCCCGAGGATAA
TGAGCAGAAACAGCTGTTTGTGGAACAGCACAAGCACTACCTGGACGAGATCATCGAGCAGATCAGCGAG
TTCTCCAAGAGAGTGATCCTGGCCGACGCTAATCTGGACAAAGTGCTGTCCGCCTACAACAAGCACCGGG
ATAAGCCCATCAGAGAGCAGGCCGAGAATATCATCCACCTGTTTACCCTGACCAATCTGGGAGCCCCTGC
CGCCTTCAAGTACTTTGACACCACCATCGACCGGAAGAGGTACACCAGCACCAAAGAGGTGCTGGACGCC
ACCCTGATCCACCAGAGCATCACCGGCCTGTACGAGACACGGATCGACCTGTCTCAGCTGGGAGGCGACA
AGCGACCTGCCGCCACAAAGAAGGCTGGACAGGCTAAGAAGAAGAAAGATTACAAAGACGATGACGATAA
GGGATCCGGCGCAACAAACTTCTCTCTGCTGAAACAAGCCGGAGATGTCGAAGAGAATCCTGGACCGATG
ACCGAGTACAAGCCCACGGTGCGCCTCGCCACCCGCGACGACGTCCCCAGGGCCGTACGCACCCTCGCCG
CCGCGTTCGCCGACTACCCCGCCACGCGCCACACCGTCGATCCGGACCGCCACATCGAGCGGGTCACCGA
GCTGCAAGAACTCTTCCTCACGCGCGTCGGGCTCGACATCGGCAAGGTGTGGGTCGCGGACGACGGCGCC
GCCGTGGCGGTCTGGACCACGCCGGAGAGCGTCGAAGCGGGGGCGGTGTTCGCCGAGATCGGCCCGCGCA
TGGCCGAGTTGAGCGGTTCCCGGCTGGCCGCGCAGCAACAGATGGAAGGCCTCCTGGCGCCGCACCGGCC
CAAGGAGCCCGCGTGGTTCCTGGCCACCGTCGGAGTCTCGCCCGACCACCAGGGCAAGGGTCTGGGCAGC
GCCGTCGTGCTCCCCGGAGTGGAGGCGGCCGAGCGCGCCGGGGTGCCCGCCTTCCTGGAGACCTCCGCGC
CCCGCAACCTCCCCTTCTACGAGCGGCTCGGCTTCACCGTCACCGCCGACGTCGAGGTGCCCGAAGGACC
GCGCACCTGGTGCATGACCCGCAAGCCCGGTGCCTGAACGCGTTAAGTCGACAATCAACCTCTGGATTAC
AAAATTTGTGAAAGATTGACTGGTATTCTTAACTATGTTGCTCCTTTTACGCTATGTGGATACGCTGCTT
TAATGCCTTTGTATCATGCTATTGCTTCCCGTATGGCTTTCATTTTCTCCTCCTTGTATAAATCCTGGTT
GCTGTCTCTTTATGAGGAGTTGTGGCCCGTTGTCAGGCAACGTGGCGTGGTGTGCACTGTGTTTGCTGAC
GCAACCCCCACTGGTTGGGGCATTGCCACCACCTGTCAGCTCCTTTCCGGGACTTTCGCTTTCCCCCTCC
CTATTGCCACGGCGGAACTCATCGCCGCCTGCCTTGCCCGCTGCTGGACAGGGGCTCGGCTGTTGGGCAC
TGACAATTCCGTGGTGTTGTCGGGGAAATCATCGTCCTTTCCTTGGCTGCTCGCCTGTGTTGCCACCTGG
ATTCTGCGCGGGACGTCCTTCTGCTACGTCCCTTCGGCCCTCAATCCAGCGGACCTTCCTTCCCGCGGCC
TGCTGCCGGCTCTGCGGCCTCTTCCGCGTCTTCGCCTTCGCCCTCAGACGAGTCGGATCTCCCTTTGGGC
CGCCTCCCCGCGTCGACTTTAAGACCAATGACTTACAAGGCAGCTGTAGATCTTAGCCACTTTTTAAAAG
AAAAGGGGGGACTGGAAGGGCTAATTCACTCCCAACGAAGACAAGATTTCACCATTATCGTTTCAGACCC
ACCTCCCAACCCCGAGGGGACCCAGAGAGGGCCTATTTCCCATGATTCCTTCATATTTGCATATACGATA
CAAGGCTGTTAGAGAGATAATTAGAATTAATTTGACTGTAAACACAAAGATATTAGTACAAAATACGTGA
CGTAGAAAGTAATAATTTCTTGGGTAGTTTGCAGTTTTAAAATTATGTTTTAAAATGGACTATCATATGC
TTACCGTAACTTGAAAGTATTTCGATTTCTTGGCTTTATATATCTTGTGGAAAGGACGAAACACCGCAGA
ACCTGCAAGTAATCCGGTTTTAGAGCTAGAAATAGCAAGTTAAAATAAGGCTAGTCCGTTATCAACTTGA
AAAAGTGGCACCGAGTCGGTGCTTTTTTAAGCTTGGCGTAACTAGATCTTGAGACACTGCTTTTTGCTTG
TACTGGGTCTCTCTGGTTAGACCAGATCTGAGCCTGGGAGCTCTCTGGCTAACTAGGGAACCCACTGCTT
AAGCCTCAATAAAGCTTGCCTTGAGTGCTTCAAGTAGTGTGTGCCCGTCTGTTGTGTGACTCTGGTAACT
AGAGATCCCTCAGACCCTTTTAGTCAGTGTGGAAAATCTCTAGCAGTACGTATAGTAGTTCATGTCATCT
TATTATTCAGTATTTATAACTTGCAAAGAAATGAATATCAGAGAGTGAGAGGAACTTGTTTATTGCAGCT
TATAATGGTTACAAATAAAGCAATAGCATCACAAATTTCACAAATAAAGCATTTTTTTCACTGCATTCTA
GTTGTGGTTTGTCCAAACTCATCAATGTATCTTATCATGTCTGGCTCTAGCTATCCCGCCCCTAACTCCG
CCCATCCCGCCCCTAACTCCGCCCAGTTCCGCCCATTCTCCGCCCCATGGCTGACTAATTTTTTTTATTT
ATGCAGAGGCCGAGGCCGCCTCGGCCTCTGAGCTATTCCAGAAGTAGTGAGGAGGCTTTTTTGGAGGCCT
AGGGACGTACCCAATTCGCCCTATAGTGAGTCGTATTACGCGCGCTCACTGGCCGTCGTTTTACAACGTC
GTGACTGGGAAAACCCTGGCGTTACCCAACTTAATCGCCTTGCAGCACATCCCCCTTTCGCCAGCTGGCG
TAATAGCGAAGAGGCCCGCACCGATCGCCCTTCCCAACAGTTGCGCAGCCTGAATGGCGAATGGG
[124 nt withheld, positions 9096-9219]
C
[91 nt withheld, positions 9221-9311]
A
[49 nt withheld, positions 9313-9361]
CCTTTGACGTTGGAGTCCACGTTCTTT
[37 nt withheld, positions 9389-9425]
ACCCTATCTCGGTCTATTCTTTTGATTTATAAGGGATTTTGCCGATTTCGGCCTATTGGTTAAAAAATGA
GCTGATTTAACAAAAATTTAACGCGAATTTTAACAAAATATTAACGCTTACAATTTAGGTGGCACTTTTC
GGGGAAATGTGCGCGGAACCCCTATTTGTTTATTTTTCTAAATACATTCAAATATGTATCCGCTCATGAG
ACAATAACCCTGATAAATGCTTCAATAATATTGAAAAAGGAAGAGTATGAGTATTCAACATTTCCGTGTC
GCCCTTATTCCCTTTTTTGCGGCATTTTGCCTTCCTGTTTTTGCTCACCCAGAAACGCTGGTGAAAGTAA
AAGATGCTGAAGATCAGTTGGGTGCACGAGTGGGTTACATCGAACTGGATCTCAACAGCGGTAAGATCCT
TGAGAGTTTTCGCCCCGAAGAACGTTTTCCAATGATGAGCACTTTTAAAGTTCTGCTATGTGGCGCGGTA
TTATCCCGTATTGACGCCGGGCAAGAGCAACTCGGTCGCCGCATACACTATTCTCAGAATGACTTGGTTG
AGTACTCACCAGTCACAGAAAAGCATCTTACGGATGGCATGACAGTAAGAGAATTATGCAGTGCTGCCAT
AACCATGAGTGATAACACTGCGGCCAACTTACTTCTGACAACGATCGGAGGACCGAAGGAGCTAACCGCT
TTTTTGCACAACATGGGGGATCATGTAACTCGCCTTGATCGTTGGGAACCGGAGCTGAATGAAGCCATAC
CAAACGACGAGCGTGACACCACGATGCCTGTAGCAATGGCAACAACGTTGCGCAAACTATTAACTGGCGA
ACTACTTACTCTAGCTTCCCGGCAACAATTAATAGACTGGATGGAGGCGGATAAAGTTGCAGGACCACTT
CTGCGCTCGGCCCTTCCGGCTGGCTGGTTTATTGCTGATAAATCTGGAGCCGGTGAGCGTGGGTCTCGCG
GTATCATTGCAGCACTGGGGCCAGATGGTAAGCCCTCCCGTATCGTAGTTATCTACACGACGGGGAGTCA
GGCAACTATGGATGAACGAAATAGACAGATCGCTGAGATAGGTGCCTCACTGATTAAGCATTGGTAACTG
TCAGACCAAGTTTACTCATATATACTTTAGATTGATTTAAAACTTCATTTTTAATTTAAAAGGATCTAGG
TGAAGATCCTTTTTGATAATCTCATGACCAAAATCCCTTAACGTGAGTTTTCGTTCCACTGAGCGTCAGA
CCCCGTAGAAAAGATCAAAGGATCTTCTTGAGATCCTTTTTTTCTGCGCGTAATCTGCTGCTTGCAAACA
AAAAAACCACCGCTACCAGCGGTGGTTTGTTTGCCGGATCAAGAGCTACCAACTCTTTTTCCGAAGGTAA
CTGGCTTCAGCAGAGCGCAGATACCAAATACTGTTCTTCTAGTGTAGCCGTAGTTAGGCCACCACTTCAA
GAACTCTGTAGCACCGCCTACATACCTCGCTCTGCTAATCCTGTTACCAGTGGCTGCTGCCAGTGGCGAT
AAGTCGTGTCTTACCGGGTTGGACTCAAGACGATAGTTACCGGATAAGGCGCAGCGGTCGGGCTGAACGG
GGGGTTCGTGCACACAGCCCAGCTTGGAGCGAACGACCTACACCGAACTGAGATACCTACAGCGTGAGCT
ATGAGAAAGCGCCACGCTTCCCGAAGGGAGAAAGGCGGACAGGTATCCGGTAAGCGGCAGGGTCGGAACA
GGAGAGCGCACGAGGGAGCTTCCAGGGGGAAACGCCTGGTATCTTTATAGTCCTGTCGGGTTTCGCCACC
TCTGACTTGAGCGTCGATTTTTGTGATGCTCGTCAGGGGGGCGGAGCCTATGGAAAAACGCCAGCAACGC
GGCCTTTTTACGGTTCCTGGCCTTTTGCTGGCCTTTTGCTCACATGTTCTTTCCTGCGTTATCCCCTGAT
TCTGTGGATAACCGTATTACCGCCTTTGAGTGAGCTGATACCGCTCGCCGCAGCCGAACGACCGAGCGCA
GCGAGTCAGTGAGCGAGGAAGCGGAAGAGCGCCCAATACGCAAACCGCCTCTCCCCGCGCGTTGGCCGAT
TCATTAATGCAGCTGGCACGACAGGTTTCCCGACTGGAAAGCGGGCAGTGAGCGCAACGCAATTAATGTG
AGTTAGCTCACTCATTAGGCACCCCAGGCTTTACACTTTATGCTTCCGGCTCGTATGTTGTGTGGAATTG
TGAGCGGATAACAATTTCACACAGGA
